Addgene plasmid #204784: SARS-CoV-2 Mpro protease (Q189K mutant - clinical mutant); aliases: 3CLpro, 3C-like
Purpose: Bacterial expression of Sars Cov 2 MPRO Q189K mutant
Depositing lab: ASAP Discovery & Frank von Delft. Depositing organization: University of Oxford.
Backbone
  Vector backbone: pET28-LIC
  Vector type: Bacterial Expression
Growth in bacteria
  Bacterial resistance: Kanamycin, 50 μg/mL
  Growth temperature: 37°C
  Growth strain: DH5alpha
  Copy number: Unknown
Gene/Insert
  Gene/Insert name: Sars Cov 2 MPRO
  Species: Sars Cov 2
  Mutation: Q189K
  Entrez Gene: ORF1ab (a.k.a. GU280_gp01)
  Cloning method: Ligation Independent Cloning
How to cite: SARS-CoV-2 Mpro protease (Q189K mutant - clinical mutant); aliases: 3CLpro, 3C-like was a gift from ASAP Discovery & Frank von Delft (Addgene plasmid # 204784 ; http://n2t.net/addgene:204784 ; RRID:Addgene_204784)
