[The description below was written by a language model from this plasmid's Addgene catalogue record and pLannotate feature annotations shown in this document.]
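Description:
SARS-CoV-2 Mpro protease (Q189K mutant) is a 6,251 nt bacterial expression plasmid built on the pET28-LIC backbone, with the insert introduced by ligation-independent cloning. It is propagated in E. coli through a ColE1/pBR322-type origin accompanied by the bom region and the rop gene, which restrains copy number (the catalogue lists copy number as unknown), and it is selected with kanamycin through the aph(3')-Ia resistance gene. An f1 origin is also present. The short tetracycline-resistance fragments, the partial AmpR promoter and the predicted E. coli ORF appear to be backbone remnants rather than functional parts.

The payload is the main protease of SARS-CoV-2 (Mpro, also called 3CLpro or 3C-like protease), a segment of the ORF1ab replicase polyprotein. The annotation tool matched it to a fragment of the R1A polyprotein entry; the nsp10 function text attached to that hit belongs to the polyprotein record in general, not to this insert. The coding sequence carries the Q189K substitution, which the record describes as a clinical mutant. Expression is driven by a T7 promoter with an adjacent lac operator and the T7 gene 10 ribosome binding site, and it ends at a T7 terminator. The plasmid-borne lacI gene supplies repressor, so transcription is held off until induction with IPTG in a host that provides T7 RNA polymerase. Upstream of the protease lie a His-tag match and a short match to a TEV-containing composite tag, suggesting an N-terminal polyhistidine tag that may be removable with TEV protease, although the record does not confirm the cleavage site. The stated purpose is bacterial production of the mutant protease; the record gives no further details of downstream applications.
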