Features (pLannotate 1.2.2; 19 found; start..end, strand, type, name):
    971..1048    -  promoter       lacI promoter: lacI
   1056..1335    -  CDS            TcR (fragment): tetracycline efflux protein; tet; confers resistance to tetracycline
   1357..1375    +  promoter       T7 promoter: promoter for bacteriophage T7 RNA polymerase
   1376..1400    +  protein_bind   lac operator: The lac repressor binds to the lac operator to inhibit transcription in E. coli. This inhibition can be relieved by adding lactose or isopropyl-β-D-thiogalactopyranoside (IPTG). lac repressor encoded by lacI
   1415..1437    +  RBS            RBS: efficient ribosome binding site from bacteriophage T7 gene 10 (Olins and Rangwala, 1989)
   1450..1468    +  CDS            7xHis (fragment): 6xHis affinity tag
   1497..1517    +  CDS            capTEV™ (fragment): composite tag for in vivo biotinylation, TEV protease cleavage, and 6xHis tagging
   1525..2508    +  CDS            R1A_SARS2 (fragment): Experimental evidence at protein level: Swiss-Prot protein existence level 1. [Non-structural protein 10]: Plays a pivotal role in viral transcription by stimulating both nsp14 3'-5' exoribonuclease and nsp16 2'-O-methyltransferase activities. Therefore plays an essential role in viral mRNAs cap methylation. From Severe acute respiratory syndrome coronavirus 2 (2019-nCoV) (SARS-CoV-2).
   2556..2603    +  terminator     T7 terminator: transcription terminator for bacteriophage T7 RNA polymerase
   2640..3068    +  rep_origin     f1 ori (sequence partly withheld): f1 bacteriophage origin of replication; arrow indicates direction of (+) strand synthesis
   3121..3178    +  promoter       AmpR promoter (fragment): bla
   3187..4002    -  CDS            KanR: aminoglycoside phosphotransferase; aph(3')-Ia; confers resistance to kanamycin in bacteria or G418 (Geneticin®) in eukaryotes
   4124..4712    +  rep_origin     ori: high-copy-number ColE1/pMB1/pBR322/pUC origin of replication
   4898..5037    -  misc_feature   bom: basis of mobility region from pBR322
   5139..5330    -  CDS            rop: Rop protein, which maintains plasmids at low copy number; rop
   5347..5727    +  CDS            YPB1_ECOLX: Protein predicted: Swiss-Prot protein existence level 4. From Escherichia coli.
   5799..6090    -  CDS            TcR (fragment): tetracycline efflux protein; tet; confers resistance to tetracycline
   6105..6126    -  protein_bind   CAP binding site: CAP binding activates transcription in the presence of cAMP. E. coli catabolite activator protein
   6139..970     -  CDS            lacI (across the origin): lac repressor; lacI; The lac repressor binds to the lac operator to inhibit transcription in E. coli. This inhibition can be relieved by adding lactose or isopropyl-β-D-thiogalactopyranoside (IPTG).
>Addgene plasmid #204784 | SARS-CoV-2 Mpro protease (Q189K mutant - clinical mutant); aliases: 3CLpro, 3C-like | addgene full sequence | sequence record 417052 | Addgene NGS Result
CCAGTGAGACGGGCAACAGCTGATTGCCCTTCACCGCCTGGCCCTGAGAGAGTTGCAGCAAGCGGTCCAC
GCTGGTTTGCCCCAGCAGGCGAAAATCCTGTTTGATGGTGGTTAACGGCGGGATATAACATGAGCTGTCT
TCGGTATCGTCGTATCCCACTACCGAGATATCCGCACCAACGCGCAGCCCGGACTCGGTAATGGCGCGCA
TTGCGCCCAGCGCCATCTGATCGTTGGCAACCAGCATCGCAGTGGGAACGATGCCCTCATTCAGCATTTG
CATGGTTTGTTGAAAACCGGACATGGCACTCCAGTCGCCTTCCCGTTCCGCTATCGGCTGAATTTGATTG
CGAGTGAGATATTTATGCCAGCCAGCCAGACGCAGACGCGCCGAGACAGAACTTAATGGGCCCGCTAACA
GCGCGATTTGCTGGTGACCCAATGCGACCAGATGCTCCACGCCCAGTCGCGTACCGTCTTCATGGGAGAA
AATAATACTGTTGATGGGTGTCTGGTCAGAGACATCAAGAAATAACGCCGGAACATTAGTGCAGGCAGCT
TCCACAGCAATGGCATCCTGGTCATCCAGCGGATAGTTAATGATCAGCCCACTGACGCGTTGCGCGAGAA
GATTGTGCACCGCCGCTTTACAGGCTTCGACGCCGCTTCGTTCTACCATCGACACCACCACGCTGGCACC
CAGTTGATCGGCGCGAGATTTAATCGCCGCGACAATTTGCGACGGCGCGTGCAGGGCCAGACTGGAGGTG
GCAACGCCAATCAGCAACGACTGTTTGCCCGCCAGTTGTTGTGCCACGCGGTTGGGAATGTAATTCAGCT
CCGCCATCGCCGCTTCCACTTTTTCCCGCGTTTTCGCAGAAACGTGGCTGGCCTGGTTCACCACGCGGGA
AACGGTCTGATAAGAGACACCGGCATACTCTGCGACATCGTATAACGTTACTGGTTTCACATTCACCACC
CTGAATTGACTCTCTTCCGGGCGCTATCATGCCATACCGCGAAAGGTTTTGCGCCATTCGATGGTGTCCG
GGATCTCGACGCTCTCCCTTATGCGACTCCTGCATTAGGAAGCAGCCCAGTAGTAGGTTGAGGCCGTTGA
GCACCGCCGCCGCAAGGAATGGTGCATGCAAGGAGATGGCGCCCAACAGTCCCCCGGCCACGGGGCCTGC
CACCATACCCACGCCGAAACAAGCGCTCATGAGCCCGAAGTGGCGAGCCCGATCTTCCCCATCGGTGATG
TCGGCGATATAGGCGCCAGCAACCGCACCTGTGGCGCCGGTGATGCCGGCCACGATGCGTCCGGCGTAGA
GGATCGAGATCTCGATCCCGCGAAATTAATACGACTCACTATAGGGGAATTGTGAGCGGATAACAATTCC
CCTCTAGAAATAATTTTGTTTAACTTTAAGAAGGAGATATACCATGAAACATCACCATCACCATCACCCC
ATGAGCGATTACGACATCCCCACTACTGAGAATCTTTATTTTCAGGGCGCCATGTCAGCCGTGCTGCAGA
GTGGTTTTAGAAAAATGGCATTCCCATCTGGTAAAGTTGAGGGTTGTATGGTACAAGTAACTTGTGGTAC
AACTACACTTAACGGTCTTTGGCTTGATGACGTAGTTTACTGTCCAAGACATGTGATCTGCACCTCTGAA
GACATGCTTAACCCTAATTATGAAGATTTACTCATTCGTAAGTCTAATCATAATTTCTTGGTACAGGCTG
GTAATGTTCAACTCAGGGTTATTGGACATTCTATGCAAAATTGTGTACTTAAGCTTAAGGTTGATACAGC
CAATCCTAAGACACCTAAGTATAAGTTTGTTCGCATTCAACCAGGACAGACTTTTTCAGTGTTAGCTTGT
TACAATGGTTCACCATCTGGTGTTTACCAATGTGCTATGAGGCCCAATTTCACTATTAAGGGTTCATTCC
TTAATGGTTCATGTGGTAGTGTTGGTTTTAACATAGATTATGACTGTGTCTCTTTTTGTTACATGCACCA
TATGGAATTACCAACTGGAGTTCATGCTGGCACAGACTTAGAAGGTAACTTTTATGGACCTTTTGTTGAC
AGGAAAACAGCACAAGCAGCTGGTACGGACACAACTATTACAGTTAATGTTTTAGCTTGGTTGTACGCTG
CTGTTATAAATGGAGACAGGTGGTTTCTCAATCGATTTACCACAACTCTTAATGACTTTAACCTTGTGGC
TATGAAGTACAATTATGAACCTCTAACACAAGACCATGTTGACATACTAGGACCTCTTTCTGCTCAAACT
GGAATTGCCGTTTTAGATATGTGTGCTTCATTAAAAGAATTACTGCAAAATGGTATGAATGGACGTACCA
TATTGGGTAGTGCTTTATTAGAAGATGAATTTACACCTTTTGATGTTGTTAGACAATGCTCAGGTGTTAC
TTTCCAATAACCGCGTCGGGTCACCACCACCACCACCACTGAGATCCGGCTGCTAACAAAGCCCGAAAGG
AAGCTGAGTTGGCTGCTGCCACCGCTGAGCAATAACTAGCATAACCCCTTGGGGCCTCTAAACGGGTCTT
GAGGGGTTTTTTGCTGAAAGGAGGAACTATATCCGGATTGGCGAATGGG
[124 nt withheld, positions 2640-2763]
C
[91 nt withheld, positions 2765-2855]
A
[49 nt withheld, positions 2857-2905]
CCTTTGACGTTGGAGTCCACGTTCTTT
[37 nt withheld, positions 2933-2969]
ACCCTATCTCGGTCTATTCTTTTGATTTATAAGGGATTTTGCCGATTTCGGCCTATTGGTTAAAAAATGA
GCTGATTTAACAAAAATTTAACGCGAATTTTAACAAAATATTAACGCTTACAATTTAGGTGGCACTTTTC
GGGGAAATGTGCGCGGAACCCCTATTTGTTTATTTTTCTAAATACATTCAAATATGTATCCGCTCATGAA
TTAATTCTTAGAAAAACTCATCGAGCATCAAATGAAACTGCAATTTATTCATATCAGGATTATCAATACC
ATATTTTTGAAAAAGCCGTTTCTGTAATGAAGGAGAAAACTCACCGAGGCAGTTCCATAGGATGGCAAGA
TCCTGGTATCGGTCTGCGATTCCGACTCGTCCAACATCAATACAACCTATTAATTTCCCCTCGTCAAAAA
TAAGGTTATCAAGTGAGAAATCACCATGAGTGACGACTGAATCCGGTGAGAATGGCAAAAGTTTATGCAT
TTCTTTCCAGACTTGTTCAACAGGCCAGCCATTACGCTCGTCATCAAAATCACTCGCATCAACCAAACCG
TTATTCATTCGTGATTGCGCCTGAGCGAGACGAAATACGCGATCGCTGTTAAAAGGACAATTACAAACAG
GAATCGAATGCAACCGGCGCAGGAACACTGCCAGCGCATCAACAATATTTTCACCTGAATCAGGATATTC
TTCTAATACCTGGAATGCTGTTTTCCCGGGGATCGCAGTGGTGAGTAACCATGCATCATCAGGAGTACGG
ATAAAATGCTTGATGGTCGGAAGAGGCATAAATTCCGTCAGCCAGTTTAGTCTGACCATCTCATCTGTAA
CATCATTGGCAACGCTACCTTTGCCATGTTTCAGAAACAACTCTGGCGCATCGGGCTTCCCATACAATCG
ATAGATTGTCGCACCTGATTGCCCGACATTATCGCGAGCCCATTTATACCCATATAAATCAGCATCCATG
TTGGAATTTAATCGCGGCCTAGAGCAAGACGTTTCCCGTTGAATATGGCTCATAACACCCCTTGTATTAC
TGTTTATGTAAGCAGACAGTTTTATTGTTCATGACCAAAATCCCTTAACGTGAGTTTTCGTTCCACTGAG
CGTCAGACCCCGTAGAAAAGATCAAAGGATCTTCTTGAGATCCTTTTTTTCTGCGCGTAATCTGCTGCTT
GCAAACAAAAAAACCACCGCTACCAGCGGTGGTTTGTTTGCCGGATCAAGAGCTACCAACTCTTTTTCCG
AAGGTAACTGGCTTCAGCAGAGCGCAGATACCAAATACTGTCCTTCTAGTGTAGCCGTAGTTAGGCCACC
ACTTCAAGAACTCTGTAGCACCGCCTACATACCTCGCTCTGCTAATCCTGTTACCAGTGGCTGCTGCCAG
TGGCGATAAGTCGTGTCTTACCGGGTTGGACTCAAGACGATAGTTACCGGATAAGGCGCAGCGGTCGGGC
TGAACGGGGGGTTCGTGCACACAGCCCAGCTTGGAGCGAACGACCTACACCGAACTGAGATACCTACAGC
GTGAGCTATGAGAAAGCGCCACGCTTCCCGAAGGGAGAAAGGCGGACAGGTATCCGGTAAGCGGCAGGGT
CGGAACAGGAGAGCGCACGAGGGAGCTTCCAGGGGGAAACGCCTGGTATCTTTATAGTCCTGTCGGGTTT
CGCCACCTCTGACTTGAGCGTCGATTTTTGTGATGCTCGTCAGGGGGGCGGAGCCTATGGAAAAACGCCA
GCAACGCGGCCTTTTTACGGTTCCTGGCCTTTTGCTGGCCTTTTGCTCACATGTTCTTTCCTGCGTTATC
CCCTGATTCTGTGGATAACCGTATTACCGCCTTTGAGTGAGCTGATACCGCTCGCCGCAGCCGAACGACC
GAGCGCAGCGAGTCAGTGAGCGAGGAAGCGGAAGAGCGCCTGATGCGGTATTTTCTCCTTACGCATCTGT
GCGGTATTTCACACCGCAATGGTGCACTCTCAGTACAATCTGCTCTGATGCCGCATAGTTAAGCCAGTAT
ACACTCCGCTATCGCTACGTGACTGGGTCATGGCTGCGCCCCGACACCCGCCAACACCCGCTGACGCGCC
CTGACGGGCTTGTCTGCTCCCGGCATCCGCTTACAGACAAGCTGTGACCGTCTCCGGGAGCTGCATGTGT
CAGAGGTTTTCACCGTCATCACCGAAACGCGCGAGGCAGCTGCGGTAAAGCTCATCAGCGTGGTCGTGAA
GCGATTCACAGATGTCTGCCTGTTCATCCGCGTCCAGCTCGTTGAGTTTCTCCAGAAGCGTTAATGTCTG
GCTTCTGATAAAGCGGGCCATGTTAAGGGCGGTTTTTTCCTGTTTGGTCACTGATGCCTCCGTGTAAGGG
GGATTTCTGTTCATGGGGGTAATGATACCGATGAAACGAGAGAGGATGCTCACGATACGGGTTACTGATG
ATGAACATGCCCGGTTACTGGAACGTTGTGAGGGTAAACAACTGGCGGTATGGATGCGGCGGGACCAGAG
AAAAATCACTCAGGGTCAATGCCAGCGCTTCGTTAATACAGATGTAGGTGTTCCACAGGGTAGCCAGCAG
CATCCTGCGATGCAGATCCGGAACATAATGGTGCAGGGCGCTGACTTCCGCGTTTCCAGACTTTACGAAA
CACGGAAACCGAAGACCATTCATGTTGTTGCTCAGGTCGCAGACGTTTTGCAGCAGCAGTCGCTTCACGT
TCGCTCGCGTATCGGTGATTCATTCTGCTAACCAGTAAGGCAACCCCGCCAGCCTAGCCGGGTCCTCAAC
GACAGGAGCACGATCATGCGCACCCGTGGGGCCGCCATGCCGGCGATAATGGCCTGCTTCTCGCCGAAAC
GTTTGGTGGCGGGACCAGTGACGAAGGCTTGAGCGAGGGCGTGCAAGATTCCGAATACCGCAAGCGACAG
GCCGATCATCGTCGCGCTCCAGCGAAAGCGGTCCTCGCCGAAAATGACCCAGAGCGCTGCCGGCACCTGT
CCTACGAGTTGCATGATAAAGAAGACAGTCATAAGTGCGGCGACGATAGTCATGCCCCGCGCCCACCGGA
AGGAGCTGACTGGGTTGAAGGCTCTCAAGGGCATCGGTCGAGATCCCGGTGCCTAATGAGTGAGCTAACT
TACATTAATTGCGTTGCGCTCACTGCCCGCTTTCCAGTCGGGAAACCTGTCGTGCCAGCTGCATTAATGA
ATCGGCCAACGCGCGGGGAGAGGCGGTTTGCGTATTGGGCGCCAGGGTGGTTTTTCTTTTCA
